>Addgene plasmid #157890 | pLG012 (DRT type 4) | addgene full sequence | sequence record 320573 | Addgene NGS Result
TTTCCATAGGCTCCGCCCCCCTGACAAGCATCACGAAATCTGACGCTCAAATCAGTGGTGGCGAAACCCG
ACAGGACTATAAAGATACCAGGCGTTTCCCCCTGGCGGCTCCCTCGTGCGCTCTCCTGTTCCTGCCTTTC
GGTTTACCGGTGTCATTCCGCTGTTATGGCCGCGTTTGTCTCATTCCACGCCTGACACTCAGTTCCGGGT
AGGCAGTTCGCTCCAAGCTGGACTGTATGCACGAACCCCCCGTTCAGTCCGACCGCTGCGCCTTATCCGG
TAACTATCGTCTTGAGTCCAACCCGGAAAGACATGCAAAAGCACCACTGGCAGCAGCCACTGGTAATTGA
TTTAGAGGAGTTAGTCTTGAAGTCATGCGCCGGTTAAGGCTAAACTGAAAGGACAAGTTTTGGTGACTGC
GCTCCTCCAAGCCAGTTACCTCGGTTCAAAGAGTTGGTAGCTCAGAGAACCTTCGAAAAACCGCCCTGCA
AGGCGGTTTTTTCGTTTTCAGAGCAAGAGATTACGCGCAGACCAAAACGATCTCAAGAAGATCATCTTAT
TAATCAGATAAAATATTTCTAGATTTCAGTGCAATTTATCTCTTCAAATGTAGCACCTGAAGTCAGCCCC
ATACGATATAAGTTGTAATTCTCATGTTAGTCATGCCCCGCGCCCACCGGAAGGAGCTGACTGGGTTGAA
GGCTCTCAAGGGCATCGGTCGAGATCCCGGTGCCTAATGAGTGAGCTAACTTACATTAATTGCGTTGCGC
AAGCTTAGCATCGGAGCAAAGTAACTCAATACCGAACAATAAATATGAGCCCTTCGTGAAACCGGGTAAG
GTCAAACTCATAAACCAACAAAAGGGGAAAAGTGGGATATGTGAGGCGTGTATGATTTTTATTTATTGGG
CTTCGTTAAAAATGGTGATTTAATAGCCCTTTAAATTTATCACTTTTTAACTAACTCCGAGGGTTT
[1620 nt withheld, positions 977-2596]
TGACTTTTAGGCCTCATTGAATTCGCAATAACTAGCATAACCCCTTGGGGCCTCTAAACGGGTCTTGAGG
GGTTTTTTGCTGAAACCTCAGGCATTTGAGAAGCACACGGTCACACTGCTTCCGGTAGTCAATAAACCGG
TAAACCAGCAATAGACATAAGCGGCTATTTAACGACCCTGCCCTGAACCGACGACCGGGTCGAATTTGCT
TTCGAATTTCTGCCATTCATCCGCTTATTATCACTTATTCAGGCGTAGCACCAGGCGTTTAAGGGCACCA
ATAACTGCCTTAAAAAAATTACGCCCCGCCCTGCCACTCATCGCAATACTGTTGTAATTCATTTAACATT
CTGCCGACATGGAAGCCATCACAGACGGCATGATGAACCTGAATCGCCAGCGGCATCAGCACCTTGTCGC
CTTGCGTATAATATTTGCCCATAGTGAAAACGGGGGCGAAGAAGTTGTCCATATTGGCCACGTTTAAATC
AAAACTGGTGAAACTCACCCAGGGATTGGCTGAGACGAAAAACATATTCTCAATAAACCCTTTAGGGAAA
TAGGCCAGGTTTTCACCGTAACACGCCACATCTTGCGAATATATGTGTAGAAACTGCCGGAAATCGTCGT
GGTATTCACTCCAGAGCGATGAAAACGTTTCAGTTTGCTCATGGAAAACGGTGTAACAAGGGTGAACACT
ATCCCATATCACCAGCTCACCGTCTTTCATCGCCATACGGAACTCTGGATGAGCATTCATCAGGCGGGCA
AGAATGTGAATAAAGGCCGGATAAAACTTGTGCTTATTTTTCTTTACGGTCTTTAAAAAGGCCGTAATAT
CCAGCTGAACGGTCTGGTTATAGGTACATTGAGCAACTGACTGAAATGCCTCAAAATGTTCTTTACGATG
CCATTGGGATATATCAACGGTGGTATATCCAGTGATTTTTTTCTCCATTTTAGCTTCCTTAGCTCCTGAA
AATCTCGATAACTCAAAAAATACGCCCGGTAGTGATCTTATTTCATTATGGTGAAAGTTGGAACCTCTTA
CGTGCCGATCAACGTCTCATTTTCGCCAAAAGTTGGCCCAGGGCTTCCCGGTATCAACAGGGACACCAGG
ATTTATTTATTCTGCGAAGTGATCTTCCGTCACAGGTATTTATTCGGCGCAAAGTGCGTCGGGTGATGCT
GCCAACTTACTGATTTAGTGTATGATGGTGTTTTTGAGGTGCTCCAGTGGCTTCTGTTTCTATCAGCTGT
CCCTCCTGTTCAGCTACTGACGGGGTGGTGCGTAACGGCAAAAGCACCGCCGGACATCAGCGCTAGCGGA
GTGTATACTGGCTTACTATGTTGGCACTGATGAGGGTGTCAGTGAAGTGCTTCATGTGGCAGGAGAAAAA
AGGCTGCACCGGTGCGTCAGCAGAATATGTGATACAGGATATATTCCGCTTCCTCGCTCACTGACTCGCT
ACGCTCGGTCGTTCGACTGCGGCGAGCGGAAATGGCTTACGAACGGGGCGGAGATTTCCTGGAAGATGCC
AGGAAGATACTTAACAGGGAAGTGAGAGGGCCGCGGCAAAGCCGTT
Features (pLannotate 1.2.2; 8 found; start..end, strand, type, name):
      1..546     -  rep_origin     p15A ori: Plasmids containing the medium-copy-number p15A origin of replication can be propagated in E. coli cells that contain a second plasmid with the ColE1 origin.
    658..722     -  CDS            TcR (fragment): tetracycline efflux protein; tet; confers resistance to tetracycline
    737..758     -  protein_bind   CAP binding site: CAP binding activates transcription in the presence of cAMP. E. coli catabolite activator protein
   2628..2675    +  terminator     T7 terminator: transcription terminator for bacteriophage T7 RNA polymerase
   2898..3554    -  CDS            cat: CAT_ECOLX - Experimental evidence at protein level: Swiss-Prot protein existence level 1. This enzyme is an effector of chloramphenicol resistance in bacteria. From Escherichia coli. This protein is used as a marker in many commonly used cloning vectors, such as pACYC184.
   3555..3657    -  promoter       cat promoter: promoter of the E. coli cat gene encoding chloramphenicol acetyltransferase
   3778..3921    +  mobile_element IS1 (fragment): prokaryotic transposable element IS1
   4040..4095    -  rep_origin     RSF ori (fragment): Plasmids containing the RSF 1030 origin of replication can be propagated in E. coli cells that contain additional plasmids with compatible origins.
