[The description below was written by a language model from this plasmid's Addgene catalogue record and pLannotate feature annotations shown in this document.]
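Description:
pLG012 (DRT type 4) is a low-copy bacterial expression plasmid built on the pACYC184 backbone, carrying a candidate antiviral defense system for study in Escherichia coli. It replicates from the p15A origin, which is compatible with ColE1-type plasmids and so allows co-maintenance with a second vector. Selection is with chloramphenicol, through the cat (chloramphenicol acetyltransferase) gene driven by its native cat promoter. Only a short fragment of the pACYC184 tetracycline efflux gene remains, so tetracycline resistance is presumably lost; this is consistent with the insert having replaced most of that region. Small remnants annotated as IS1 and an RSF-type origin are partial matches in the backbone rather than functional modules.

The payload is the DRT type 4 system, an insert of about 1.8 kb from Escherichia coli strain 21-C8-A. DRT stands for defense-associated reverse transcriptase, a class of prokaryotic anti-phage systems. The automated feature table does not annotate the insert itself. It leaves an unannotated stretch between the TcR fragment/CAP binding site and a T7 terminator, and this gap is where the insert most likely lies, with the terminator downstream of it. The record does not state which promoter drives expression and none is annotated next to the insert, so whether the system is expressed from its own native regulatory sequence cannot be confirmed from the data given.

The stated purpose is to express the DRT type 4 defense system. It comes from a study of the diverse enzymatic activities that mediate antiviral immunity in prokaryotes, so its typical use would be heterologous expression in E. coli to test protection against phage infection.
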