Addgene plasmid #157890: pLG012 (DRT type 4)
Purpose: Expresses the DRT type 4 defense system
Depositing lab: Feng Zhang. Depositing organization: Broad Institute. Publication: Diverse enzymatic activities mediate antiviral immunity in prokaryotes. Gao L, Altae-Tran H, Bohning F, Makarova KS, Segel M, Schmid-Burgk JL, Koob J, Wolf YI, Koonin EV, Zhang F. Science. 2020 Aug 28;369(6507):1077-1084. doi: 10.1126/science.aba0372. PubMed 32855333.
Backbone
  Vector backbone: pACYC184
  Vector type: Bacterial Expression
Growth in bacteria
  Bacterial resistance: Chloramphenicol, 25 μg/mL
  Growth temperature: 37°C
  Growth strain: NEB Stable
  Copy number: Low Copy
Gene/Insert
  Gene/Insert name: DRT type 4
  Species: Escherichia coli 21-C8-A
  Insert size (bp): 1838
Terms and licenses: Academic/Nonprofit Terms; Industry Terms: Not Available to Industry
How to cite: pLG012 (DRT type 4) was a gift from Feng Zhang (Addgene plasmid # 157890 ; http://n2t.net/addgene:157890 ; RRID:Addgene_157890)
